Addgene plasmid #43700: III-TGAC
Depositing lab: Chad Cowan & Kiran Musunuru. Depositing organization: Harvard University. Publication: A TALEN Genome-Editing System for Generating Human Stem Cell-Based Disease Models. Ding Q, Lee YK, Schaefer EA, Peters DT, Veres A, Kim K, Kuperwasser N, Motola DL, Meissner TB, Hendriks WT, Trevisan M, Gupta RM, Moisan A, Banks E, Friesen M, Schinzel RT, Xia F, Tang A, Xia Y, Figueroa E, Wann A, Ahfeldt T, Daheron L, Zhang F, Rubin LL, Peng LF, Chung RT, Musunuru K, Cowan CA. Cell Stem Cell. 2012 Dec 12. pii: S1934-5909(12)00645-5. doi: 10.1016/j.stem.2012.11.011. PubMed 23246482.
Backbone
  Vector backbone: pCRII-TOPO
  Backbone manufacturer: Invitrogen
  Backbone size w/o insert (bp): 3973
  Vector type: Bacterial Cloning
Growth in bacteria
  Bacterial resistance: Ampicillin and Kanamycin, 100 & 50 μg/mL
  Growth temperature: 37°C
  Growth strain: Top10
  Copy number: High Copy
Gene/Insert
  Gene/Insert name: III-TGAC
  Species: Synthetic
  Insert size (bp): 426
  Cloning method: TOPO Cloning
  Sequencing primers: 5′ T7; 3′ M13-rev
Terms and licenses: Academic/Nonprofit Terms; Industry Terms: Not Available to Industry
How to cite: III-TGAC was a gift from Chad Cowan & Kiran Musunuru (Addgene plasmid # 43700 ; http://n2t.net/addgene:43700 ; RRID:Addgene_43700)
