[The description below was written by a language model from this plasmid's Addgene catalogue record.]
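Description:
III-TGAC is a bacterial cloning plasmid built on the commercial pCRII-TOPO backbone (about 4 kb without insert), carrying a 426 bp synthetic insert introduced by TOPO cloning. It is a high-copy plasmid propagated in E. coli and selectable with both ampicillin and kanamycin, consistent with the dual resistance markers of this backbone. No feature table accompanies the record, so individual elements such as the replication origin or promoters flanking the cloning site are not itemised. The listed sequencing primers (T7 on one side, M13 reverse on the other) reflect the standard priming sites that bracket the TOPO insertion site and allow the insert to be verified.

The record does not describe the insert beyond its name, synthetic origin and size. The plasmid was deposited with a study describing a TALEN genome-editing system for generating human stem cell-based disease models. In that context the name suggests a pre-assembled block of TALE repeat units recognising the four-base DNA sequence TGAC, with "III" plausibly denoting its position in an ordered assembly scheme. The insert size is roughly what four TALE repeats of about 34 amino acids each would occupy. This interpretation is inferred from the name, size and publication rather than stated in the catalogue fields.

As a cloning-only vector, it has no recorded expression cassette for mammalian cells. It most likely serves as a library component that stores a repeat module for excision or amplification and subsequent assembly, together with other modules, into a full-length TALEN expression construct targeting a chosen genomic site.
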