>Addgene plasmid #43700 | III-TGAC | depositor partial sequence | sequence record 58965 | III-TGAC sequence 426 bps
CGTCTCGGCTCACCCCAGAGCAGGTCGTGGCCATTGCCTCGAATGGAGGGGGCAAACAGGCGTTGGAAAC
CGTACAACGATTGCTGCCGGTGCTGTGCCAAGCGCACGGACTCACCCCAGAGCAGGTCGTGGCAATCGCG
AGCAATAACGGCGGAAAACAGGCTTTGGAAACGGTGCAGAGGCTCCTTCCAGTGCTGTGCCAAGCGCACG
GCCTCACCCCAGAGCAGGTCGTGGCAATCGCCTCCAACATTGGCGGGAAACAGGCACTCGAGACTGTCCA
GCGCCTGCTTCCCGTGCTGTGCCAAGCGCACGGATTAACCCCAGAGCAGGTCGTGGCGATCGCAAGCCAC
GACGGAGGAAAGCAAGCCTTGGAAACAGTACAGAGGCTGTTGCCTGTGCTGTGCCAAGCGCACGGACTCA
GAGACG
