>Addgene plasmid #43700 | III-TGAC | addgene partial sequence | sequence record 61801 | M13-F20 5'-TGTAAAACGACGGCCAGT-3'
GGCGAATTGGGCCCTCTGATGCATGCTCGAGCGGCCGCCAGTGTGATGGATATCTGCAGAATTCGCCCTT
GATGCCGTCCTAGCGCGTCTCGGCTCACCCCAGAGCAGGTCGTGGCCATTGCCTCGAATGGAGGGGGCAA
ACAGGCGTTGGAAACCGTACAACGATTGCTGCCGGTGCTGTGCCAAGCGCACGGACTCACCCCAGAGCAG
GTCGTGGCAATCGCGAGCAATAACGGCGGAAAACAGGCTTTGGAAACGGTGCAGAGGCTCCTTCCAGTGC
TGTGCCAAGCGCACGGCCTCACCCCAGAGCAGGTCGTGGCAATCGCCTCCAACATTGGCGGGAAACAGGC
ACTCGAGACTGTCCAGCGCCTGCTTCCCGTGCTGTGCCAAGCGCACGGATTAACCCCAGAGCAGGTCGTG
GCGATCGCAAGCCACGACGGAGGAAAGCAAGCCTTGGAAACAGTACAGAGGCTGTTGCCTGTGCTGTGCC
AAGCGCACGGACTCAGAGACGTGGGCACAGGAAAGATACTTAAGGGCGAATTCCAGCACACTGGCGGCCG
TTACTAGTGGATCCGAGCTCGGTACCAAGCTTGATGCATAGCTTGAGTATTCTATAGTGTCACCTAAATA
GCTTGGCGTAATCATGGTCATAGCTGTTTCCTGTGTGAAATTGTTATCCGCTCACAATTCCACACAACAT
ACGAGCCGGAAGCATAAAGTGTAAAGCCTGGGGTGCCTAATGAGTGAGCTAACTCACATTAATTGCGTTG
CGCTCACTGCCCGCTTTCCAGTCGGGAAACCTGTCGTGCCAGCTGCATTAATGAATCGGCCAACGCGCGG
GGAGAGGCGGTTTGCGTATTGGGCGCTCTTCCGCTTCCTCGCTCACTGACTCGCTGCGCTCGGTCGTTCG
GTGGCA
